Addgene plasmid #50958: ShuttleNSE
Purpose: (Empty Backbone) A backbone for adenovirus creation by the AdEasy method, similar to pShuttle-CMV (Addgene #16403), except it uses a Neuron-specific enolase (NSE) promoter instead of the CMV promoter
Depositing lab: James Bamburg. Depositing organization: Colorado State University, Fort Collins. Publication: A genetically encoded reporter for real-time imaging of cofilin-actin rods in living neurons. Mi J, Shaw AE, Pak CW, Walsh KP, Minamide LS, Bernstein BW, Kuhn TB, Bamburg JR. PLoS One. 2013 Dec 31;8(12):e83609. doi: 10.1371/journal.pone.0083609. PubMed 24391794.
Backbone
  Vector backbone: pShuttle
  Backbone manufacturer: Bert Vogelstein lab (Addgene Plasmid #16402)
  Backbone size (bp): 7981
  Modifications to backbone: A 1.1 kb portion of the rat NSE gene was PCR amplified using a forward primer containing AseI and AflII and a reverse primer containing BglII and PvuI sites. Primer sequences are as follows: GGGATTAATCTTAAGGGGACAGTAAAGGTGATGGC, 3’GGGAGATCTCGATCGGAGGACTGCAGACTCAGCC. The PCR product was digested with AseI and BglII and cloned into the AseI and BamHI cut pmRFP-N1 in place of the CMV promoter. The mRFP was removed from this plasmid with PvuI and XbaI and replaced with the PmeI-excised multi-cloning site of pcDNA3.1. The resulting NSE promoter/multicloning site/polyadenylation signal sequence cassette was excised by AflI partial digestion, the DNA fragment agarose gel purified, and then ligated (blunt end) into pShuttle cut with KpnI and SalI.
  Vector type: Mammalian Expression, Adenoviral
  Promoter: NSE
Growth in bacteria
  Bacterial resistance: Kanamycin, 50 μg/mL
  Growth temperature: 37°C
  Growth strain: DH10B
  Copy number: Low Copy
Gene/Insert
  Cloning method: Restriction Enzyme
  Sequencing primers: 5′ Encap-F (5'-TTTGGGCGTAACCGAGTAAG-3'); 3′ pShuttle-R (5'-CACAATGCTTCCATCAAACG-3')
Terms and licenses: Academic/Nonprofit Terms; Industry Terms
How to cite: ShuttleNSE was a gift from James Bamburg (Addgene plasmid # 50958 ; http://n2t.net/addgene:50958 ; RRID:Addgene_50958)
