[The description below was written by a language model from this plasmid's Addgene catalogue record and pLannotate feature annotations shown in this document.]
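Description:
ShuttleNSE is an empty adenoviral shuttle backbone derived from pShuttle and intended for building recombinant adenovirus by the AdEasy method. It is equivalent in concept to pShuttle-CMV, except that the expression cassette is driven by a neuron-specific enolase (NSE) promoter rather than CMV, biasing transgene expression toward neurons. According to the record, about 1.1 kb of the rat NSE gene was amplified and used to replace the CMV promoter of an mRFP-N1 plasmid. The mRFP was then swapped for the pcDNA3.1 multiple cloning site, and the resulting promoter/cloning site/polyadenylation cassette was blunt-ligated into pShuttle. The automated feature table does not annotate the NSE promoter or the cloning site. They presumably occupy the unannotated stretch between the packaging signal and the SV40 poly(A) signal, which is preceded by a small large T antigen fragment.

The adenoviral elements are those expected of an AdEasy shuttle. There is a left Ad5 inverted terminal repeat and the Ψ packaging signal upstream of the cassette. Downstream lies a homology arm covering the pIX and IVa2 genes, followed by a second arm carrying E4 ORF fragments and the right ITR. These arms allow homologous recombination in bacteria with an adenoviral backbone plasmid, transferring the cassette into a viral genome that can then be packaged in a complementing cell line. The plasmid is propagated in E. coli through a ColE1/pBR322-type origin with a bom fragment, and the catalogue lists it as low copy. Selection is by kanamycin through the Tn5 NeoR/KanR gene. Partial β-lactamase, Tn5 transposase and f1 origin annotations appear to be non-functional remnants. A gene of interest is inserted by restriction cloning. The associated publication concerns imaging cofilin-actin rods in living neurons.
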