Features (pLannotate 1.2.2; 16 found; start..end, strand, type, name):
     36..117     +  repeat_region  ITR (fragment): inverted terminal repeat of human adenovirus serotype 5 inverted
    205..355     +  misc_signal    Ad5 Ψ: packaging signal for adenovirus serotype 5
   1637..1720    +  CDS            large T antigen (fragment): large T antigen from SV40 (simian virus 40)
   1743..1864    +  polyA_signal   SV40 poly(A) signal: SV40 polyadenylation signal
   1954..2373    +  CDS            IX: CAP9_ADE05 - Experimental evidence at protein level: Swiss-Prot protein existence level 1. Structural component of the virion that acts as a cement protein on the capsid exterior and forms triskelion structures consisting of three molecules that stabilize three hexon trimers at the center of each icosahedral facet and fixes the peripentonal hexons. Dispensable for assembly. During virus entry, recruits the anterograde motor kinesin-1 to the capsid docked at the nuclear pore complex thereby subjecting the docked capsid to a pulling force. The resulting tension leads to capsid disruption, disper
   2439..3773    -  CDS            IVa2: PKG1_ADE05 - Experimental evidence at protein level: Swiss-Prot protein existence level 1. Component of the packaging machinery which encapsidates the viral DNA into preformed capsids and transcriptional activator of the viral major late promoter (MLP). Binds, along with packaging proteins 2 and 3, to the specific packaging sequence on the left end of viral genomic DNA and displays ATPase activity thereby providing the power stroke of the packaging machinery. The activity of packaging protein IVa2 is stimulated by protein 33K which acts as a terminase. May be the protein that pumps DNA into th
   4140..4280    -  CDS            E4RF2_ADE02 (fragment): Protein predicted: Swiss-Prot protein existence level 4. From Human adenovirus C serotype 2 (HAdV-2) (Human adenovirus 2).
   4331..4507    -  CDS            E4RF1_ADE02 (fragment): Experimental evidence at protein level: Swiss-Prot protein existence level 1. May modulate tight-junctions functions of infected cells through interactions with PDZ proteins. E4 ORF1 has ben show for Adenovirus 9 to interact with protein involved in tight junction regulation. May play a role in mTOR activation by activating PI3- kinase, thus overriding cellular checkpoint for translation. From Human adenovirus C serotype 2 (HAdV-2) (Human adenovirus 2).
   4509..4697    -  CDS            E4RF1_ADE02 (fragment): Experimental evidence at protein level: Swiss-Prot protein existence level 1. May modulate tight-junctions functions of infected cells through interactions with PDZ proteins. E4 ORF1 has ben show for Adenovirus 9 to interact with protein involved in tight junction regulation. May play a role in mTOR activation by activating PI3- kinase, thus overriding cellular checkpoint for translation. From Human adenovirus C serotype 2 (HAdV-2) (Human adenovirus 2).
   5020..5121    -  repeat_region  ITR: inverted terminal repeat of human adenovirus serotype 5 inverted
   5142..5189    +  misc_feature   bom (fragment): basis of mobility region from pBR322
   5375..5963    -  rep_origin     ori: high-copy-number ColE1/pMB1/pBR322/pUC origin of replication
   6135..6441    -  CDS            bla(M) (fragment): β-lactamase lacking the signal sequence; bla(M); allows cytosolic expression of β-lactamase
   6475..6744    +  CDS            tnpA (fragment): TN5P_ECOLX - Also known as tnp. Experimental evidence at protein level: Swiss-Prot protein existence level 1. Mediates transposition of transposon Tn5 by a 'cut and paste' mechanism. First, the monomeric transposase binds the 19 bp inverted DNA repeats flanking the transposon. Then, dimerization of the DNA- bound transposase creates a synaptic DNA complex. After nicking of the first DNA strand, excision of the transposon proceeds through a series of intermediates. The transposase then mediates the insertion of the transposon at a new site by strand transfer. The activity of the wild- type tran
   6776..7570    +  CDS            NeoR/KanR: aminoglycoside phosphotransferase from Tn5; aph(3')-II (or nptII); confers resistance to neomycin, kanamycin, and G418 (Geneticin®)
   7580..7984    -  rep_origin     f1 ori (fragment) (sequence partly withheld): f1 bacteriophage origin of replication; arrow indicates direction of (+) strand synthesis
>Addgene plasmid #50958 | ShuttleNSE | depositor full sequence | sequence record 76714 | ShuttleNSE sequence 7984 bps
NNNTTAATTAANNNTCCCTTCCAGCTCTCTGCCCCTTTTGGATTGAAGCCAATATGATAATGAGGGGGTG
GAGTTTGTGACGTGGCGCGGGGCGTGGGAACGGGGCGGGTGACGTAGTAGTGTGGCGGAAGTGTGATGTT
GCAAGTGTGGCGGAACACATGTAAGCGACGGATGTGGCAAAAGTGACGTTTTTGGTGTGCGCCGGTGTAC
ACAGGAAGTGACAATTTTCGCGCGGTTTTAGGCGGATGTTGTAGTAAATTTGGGCGTAACCGAGTAAGAT
TTGGCCATTTTCGCGGGAAAACTGAATAAGAGGAAGTGAAATCTGAATAATTTTGTGTTACTCATAGCGC
GTAATACTGTAATCTTAAGGGGACAGTAAAGGTGATGGCAGGAAGGCAGCCCCCGGAGGTCAAAGGCTGG
GCACGCGGGAGGAGAGGCCAGAGTCAGAGGCTGCGGGTATCTCAGATATGAAGGAAAGATGAGAGAGGCT
CAGGAAGAGGTAAGAAAAGACACAAGAGACCAGAGAAGGGAGAAGAATTAGAGAGGGAGGCAGAGGACCG
CTGTCTCTACAGACATAGCTGGTAGAGACTGGGAGGAAGGGATGAACCCTGAGCGCATGAAGGGAAGGAG
GTGGCTGGTGGTATATGGAGGATGTAGCTGGGCCAGGGAAAAGATCCTGCACTAAAAATCTGAAGCTAAA
AATAACAGGACACGGGGTGGAGAGGCGAAAGGAGGGCAGATTGAGGCAGAGAGACTGAGAGGCCTGGGGA
TGTGGGCATTCCGGTAGGGCACACAGTTCACTTGTCTTCTCTTTTTCCAGGAGGCCAAAGATGCTGACCT
CAAGAACTCATAATACCCCAGTGGGGACCACCGCATTCATAGCCCTGTTACAAGAAGTGGGAGATGTTCC
TTTTTGTCCCAGACTGGAAATCCATTACATCCCGAGGCTCAGGTTCTGTGGTGGTCATCTCTGTGTGGCT
TGTTCTGTGGGCCTACCTAAAGTCCTAAGCACAGCTCTCAAGCAGATCCGAGGCGACTAAGATGCTAGTA
GGGGTTGTCTGGAGAGAAGAGCCGAGGAGGTGGGCTGTGATGGATCAGTTCAGCTTTCAAATAAAAAGGC
GTTTTTATATTCTGTGTCGAGTTCGTGAACCCCTGTGGTGGGCTTCTCCATCTGTCTGGGTTAGTACCTG
CCACTATACTGGAATAAGGAGACGCCTGCTTCCCTCGAGTTGGCTGGACAAGGTTATGAGCATCCGTGTA
CTTATGGGGTTGCCAGCTTGGTCCTGGATCGCCCGGGCCCTTCCCCCACCCGTTCGGTTCCCCACCACCA
CCCGCGCTCGTACGTGCGTCTCCGCCTGCAGCTCTTGACTCATCGGGGCCCCCGGGTCACATGCGCTCGC
TCGGCTCTATAGGCGCCGCCCCCTGCCCACCCCCCGCCCGCGCTGGGAGCCGCAGCCGCCGCCACTCCTG
CTCTCTCTGCGCCGCCGCCGTCACCACCGCCACCGCCACCGGCTGAGTCTGCAGTCCTCCGAAACGGGCC
CTCTAGACTCGAGCGGCCGCCACTGTGCTGGATATCTGCAGAATTCCACCACACTGGACTAGTGGATCCG
AGCTCGGTACCAAGCTTAAGTTTCTAGATCATAATCAGCCATACCACATTTGTAGAGGTTTTACTTGCTT
TAAAAAACCTCCCACACCTCCCCCTGAACCTGAAACATAAAATGAATGCAATTGTTGTTGTTAACTTGTT
TATTGCAGCTTATAATGGTTACAAATAAAGCAATAGCATCACAAATTTCACAAATAAAGCATTTTTTTCA
CTGCATTCTAGTTGTGGTTTGTCCAAACTCATCAATGTATCTTAATCGACAGATCTNNNTAAGGGTGGGA
AAGAATATATAAGGTGGGGGTCTTATGTAGTTTTGTATCTGTTTTGCAGCAGCCGCCGCCGCCATGAGCA
CCAACTCGTTTGATGGAAGCATTGTGAGCTCATATTTGACAACGCGCATGCCCCCATGGGCCGGGGTGCG
TCAGAATGTGATGGGCTCCAGCATTGATGGTCGCCCCGTCCTGCCCGCAAACTCTACTACCTTGACCTAC
GAGACCGTGTCTGGAACGCCGTTGGAGACTGCAGCCTCCGCCGCCGCTTCAGCCGCTGCAGCCACCGCCC
GCGGGATTGTGACTGACTTTGCTTTCCTGAGCCCGCTTGCAAGCAGTGCAGCTTCCCGTTCATCCGCCCG
CGATGACAAGTTGACGGCTCTTTTGGCACAATTGGATTCTTTGACCCGGGAACTTAATGTCGTTTCTCAG
CAGCTGTTGGATCTGCGCCAGCAGGTTTCTGCCCTGAAGGCTTCCTCCCCTCCCAATGCGGTTTAAAACA
TAAATAAAAAACCAGACTCTGTTTGGATTTGGATCAAGCAAGTGTCTTGCTGTCTTTATTTAGGGGTTTT
GCGCGCGCGGTAGGCCCGGGACCAGCGGTCTCGGTCGTTGAGGGTCCTGTGTATTTTTTCCAGGACGTGG
TAAAGGTGACTCTGGATGTTCAGATACATGGGCATAAGCCCGTCTCTGGGGTGGAGGTAGCACCACTGCA
GAGCTTCATGCTGCGGGGTGGTGTTGTAGATGATCCAGTCGTAGCAGGAGCGCTGGGCGTGGTGCCTAAA
AATGTCTTTCAGTAGCAAGCTGATTGCCAGGGGCAGGCCCTTGGTGTAAGTGTTTACAAAGCGGTTAAGC
TGGGATGGGTGCATACGTGGGGATATGAGATGCATCTTGGACTGTATTTTTAGGTTGGCTATGTTCCCAG
CCATATCCCTCCGGGGATTCATGTTGTGCAGAACCACCAGCACAGTGTATCCGGTGCACTTGGGAAATTT
GTCATGTAGCTTAGAAGGAAATGCGTGGAAGAACTTGGAGACGCCCTTGTGACCTCCAAGATTTTCCATG
CATTCGTCCATAATGATGGCAATGGGCCCACGGGCGGCGGCCTGGGCGAAGATATTTCTGGGATCACTAA
CGTCATAGTTGTGTTCCAGGATGAGATCGTCATAGGCCATTTTTACAAAGCGCGGGCGGAGGGTGCCAGA
CTGCGGTATAATGGTTCCATCCGGCCCAGGGGCGTAGTTACCCTCACAGATTTGCATTTCCCACGCTTTG
AGTTCAGATGGGGGGATCATGTCTACCTGCGGGGCGATGAAGAAAACGGTTTCCGGGGTAGGGGAGATCA
GCTGGGAAGAAAGCAGGTTCCTGAGCAGCTGCGACTTACCGCAGCCGGTGGGCCCGTAAATCACACCTAT
TACCGGGTGCAACTGGTAGTTAAGAGAGCTGCAGCTGCCGTCATCCCTGAGCAGGGGGGCCACTTCGTTA
AGCATGTCCCTGACTCGCATGTTTTCCCTGACCAAATCCGCCAGAAGGCGCTCGCCGCCCAGCGATAGCA
GTTCTTGCAAGGAAGCAAAGTTTTTCAACGGTTTGAGACCGTCCGCCGTAGGCATGCTTTTGAGCGTTTG
ACCAAGCAGTTCCAGGCGGTCCCACAGCTCGGTCACCTGCTCTACGGCATCTCGATCCAGCATATCTCCT
CGTTTCGCGGGTTGGGGCGGCTTTCGCTGTACGGCAGTAGTCGGTGCTCGTCCAGACGGGCCAGGGTCAT
GTCTTTCCACGGGCGCAGGGTCCTCGTCAGCGTAGTCTGGGTCACGGTGAAGGGGTGCGCTCCGGGCTGC
GCGCTGGCCAGGGTGCGCTTGAGGCTGGTCCTGCTGGTGCTGAAGCGCTGCCGGTCTTCGCCCTGCGCGT
CGGCCAGGTAGCATTTGACCATGGTGTCATAGTCCAGCCCCTCCGCGGCGTGGCCCTTGGCGCGCAGCTT
GCCCTTGGAGGAGGCGCCGCACGAGGGGCAGTGCAGACTTTTGAGGGCGTAGAGCTTGGGCGCGAGAAAT
ACCGATTCCGGGGAGTAGGCATCCGCGCCGCAGGCCCCGCAGACGGTCTCGCATTCCACGAGCCAGGTGA
GCTCTGGCCGTTCGGGGTCAAAAACCAGGTTTCCCCCATGCTTTTTGATGCGTTTCTTACCTCTGGTTTC
CATGAGCCGGTGTCCACGCTCGGTGACGAAAAGGCTGTCCGTGTCCCCGTATACAGACTNNNGTTTAAAC
GAATTCNNNTATAAAATGCAAGGTGCTGCTCAAAAAATCAGGCAAAGCCTCGCGCAAAAAAGAAAGCACA
TCGTAGTCATGCTCATGCAGATAAAGGCAGGTAAGCTCCGGAACCACCACAGAAAAAGACACCATTTTTC
TCTCAAACATGTCTGCGGGTTTCTGCATAAACACAAAATAAAATAACAAAAAAACATTTAAACATTAGAA
GCCTGTCTTACAACAGGAAAAACAACCCTTATAAGCATAAGACGGACTACGGCCATGCCGGCGTGACCGT
AAAAAAACTGGTCACCGTGATTAAAAAGCACCACCGACAGCTCCTCGGTCATGTCCGGAGTCATAATGTA
AGACTCGGTAAACACATCAGGTTGATTCATCGGTCAGTGCTAAAAAGCGACCGAAATAGCCCGGGGGAAT
ACATACCCGCAGGCGTAGAGACAACATTACAGCCCCCATAGGAGGTATAACAAAATTAATAGGAGAGAAA
AACACATAAACACCTGAAAAACCCTCCTGCCTAGGCAAAATAGCACCCTCCCGCTCCAGAACAACATACA
GCGCTTCACAGCGGCAGCCTAACAGTCAGCCTTACCAGTAAAAAAGAAAACCTATTAAAAAAACACCACT
CGACACGGCACCAGCTCAATCAGTCACAGTGTAAAAAAGGGCCAAGTGCAGAGCGAGTATATATAGGACT
AAAAAATGACGTAACGGTTAAAGTCCACAAAAAACACCCAGAAAACCGCACGCGAACCTACGCCCAGAAA
CGAAAGCCAAAAAACCCACAACTTCCTCAAATCGTCACTTCCGTTTTCCCACGTTACGTAACTTCCCATT
TTAAGAAAACTACAATTCCCAACACATACAAGTTACTCCGCCCTAAAACCTACGTCACCCGCCCCGTTCC
CACGCCCCGCGCCACGTCACAAACTCCACCCCCTCATTATCATATTGGCTTCAATCCAAAATAAGGTATA
TTATTGATGATNNNTTAATTAAGGATCCNNNCGGTGTGAAATACCGCACAGATGCGTAAGGAGAAAATAC
CGCATCAGGCGCTCTTCCGCTTCCTCGCTCACTGACTCGCTGCGCTCGGTCGTTCGGCTGCGGCGAGCGG
TATCAGCTCACTCAAAGGCGGTAATACGGTTATCCACAGAATCAGGGGATAACGCAGGAAAGAACATGTG
AGCAAAAGGCCAGCAAAAGGCCAGGAACCGTAAAAAGGCCGCGTTGCTGGCGTTTTTCCATAGGCTCCGC
CCCCCTGACGAGCATCACAAAAATCGACGCTCAAGTCAGAGGTGGCGAAACCCGACAGGACTATAAAGAT
ACCAGGCGTTTCCCCCTGGAAGCTCCCTCGTGCGCTCTCCTGTTCCGACCCTGCCGCTTACCGGATACCT
GTCCGCCTTTCTCCCTTCGGGAAGCGTGGCGCTTTCTCATAGCTCACGCTGTAGGTATCTCAGTTCGGTG
TAGGTCGTTCGCTCCAAGCTGGGCTGTGTGCACGAACCCCCCGTTCAGCCCGACCGCTGCGCCTTATCCG
GTAACTATCGTCTTGAGTCCAACCCGGTAAGACACGACTTATCGCCACTGGCAGCAGCCACTGGTAACAG
GATTAGCAGAGCGAGGTATGTAGGCGGTGCTACAGAGTTCTTGAAGTGGTGGCCTAACTACGGCTACACT
AGAAGGACAGTATTTGGTATCTGCGCTCTGCTGAAGCCAGTTACCTTCGGAAAAAGAGTTGGTAGCTCTT
GATCCGGCAAACAAACCACCGCTGGTAGCGGTGGTTTTTTTGTTTGCAAGCAGCAGATTACGCGCAGAAA
AAAAGGATCTCAAGAAGATCCTTTGATCTTTTCTACGGGGTCTGACGCTCAGTGGAACGAAAACTCACGT
TAAGGGATTTTGGTCATGAGATTATCAAAAAGGATCTTCACCTAGATCCTTTTAAATTAAAAATGAAGTT
TTAAATCAATCTAAAGTATATATGAGTAAACTTGGTCTGACAGTTACCAATGCTTAATCAGTGAGGCACC
TATCTCAGCGATCTGTCTATTTCGTTCATCCATAGTTGCCTGACTCCCCGTCGTGTAGATAACTACGATA
CGGGAGGGCTTACCATCTGGCCCCAGTGCTGCAATGATACCGCGAGACCCACGCTCACCGGCTCCAGATT
TATCAGCAATAAACCAGCCAGCCGGAAGGGCCGAGCGCAGAAGTGGTCCTGCAACTTTATCCGCCTCCAT
CCAGTCTATTAATTGTTGCCGGGAAGCTAGAGTAAGTAGTTCGCCAGTTAATAGTTTGCGCAACGTTGTT
GNNNNNNAAAAAGGATCTTCACCTAGATCCTTTTCACGTAGAAAGCCAGTCCGCAGAAACGGTGCTGACC
CCGGATGAATGTCAGCTACTGGGCTATCTGGACAAGGGAAAACGCAAGCGCAAAGAGAAAGCAGGTAGCT
TGCAGTGGGCTTACATGGCGATAGCTAGACTGGGCGGTTTTATGGACAGCAAGCGAACCGGAATTGCCAG
CTGGGGCGCCCTCTGGTAAGGTTGGGAAGCCCTGCAAAGTAAACTGGATGGCTTTCTCGCCGCCAAGGAT
CTGATGGCGCAGGGGATCAAGCTCTGATCAAGAGACAGGATGAGGATCGTTTCGCATGATTGAACAAGAT
GGATTGCACGCAGGTTCTCCGGCCGCTTGGGTGGAGAGGCTATTCGGCTATGACTGGGCACAACAGACAA
TCGGCTGCTCTGATGCCGCCGTGTTCCGGCTGTCAGCGCAGGGGCGCCCGGTTCTTTTTGTCAAGACCGA
CCTGTCCGGTGCCCTGAATGAACTGCAAGACGAGGCAGCGCGGCTATCGTGGCTGGCCACGACGGGCGTT
CCTTGCGCAGCTGTGCTCGACGTTGTCACTGAAGCGGGAAGGGACTGGCTGCTATTGGGCGAAGTGCCGG
GGCAGGATCTCCTGTCATCTCACCTTGCTCCTGCCGAGAAAGTATCCATCATGGCTGATGCAATGCGGCG
GCTGCATACGCTTGATCCGGCTACCTGCCCATTCGACCACCAAGCGAAACATCGCATCGAGCGAGCACGT
ACTCGGATGGAAGCCGGTCTTGTCGATCAGGATGATCTGGACGAAGAGCATCAGGGGCTCGCGCCAGCCG
AACTGTTCGCCAGGCTCAAGGCGAGCATGCCCGACGGCGAGGATCTCGTCGTGACCCATGGCGATGCCTG
CTTGCCGAATATCATGGTGGAAAATGGCCGCTTTTCTGGATTCATCGACTGTGGCCGGCTGGGTGTGGCG
GACCGCTATCAGGACATAGCGTTGGCTACCCGTGATATTGCTGAAGAGCTTGGCGGCGAATGGGCTGACC
GCTTCCTCGTGCTTTACGGTATCGCCGCTCCCGATTCGCAGCGCATCGCCTTCTATCGCCTTCTTGACGA
GTTCTTCTGAATTTTGTTAAAATTTTTGTTAAATCAGCTCATTTTTTAACCAATAGGCCGAAATCGGCAA
CATCCCTTATAAATCAAAAGAATAGACCGCGATAGGGT
[37 nt withheld, positions 7669-7705]
AAAGAACGTGGACTCCAACGTCAAAGG
[64 nt withheld, positions 7733-7796]
CGGTCGAGGTGCCGTAAAGCT
[56 nt withheld, positions 7818-7873]
G
[95 nt withheld, positions 7875-7969]
GCGCTTAATGCGCCG
