>Addgene plasmid #50958 | ShuttleNSE | addgene partial sequence | sequence record 78951 | Encap-F (TTTGGGCGTAACCGAGTAAG)
AATCTGAATAATTTTGTGTTACTCATAGCGCGTAATACTGTAATCTTAAGGGGACAGTAAAGGTGATGGC
AGGAAGGCAGCCCCCGGAGGTCAAAGGCTGGGCACGCGGGAGGAGAGGCCAGAGTCAGAGGCTGCGGGTA
TCTCAGATATGAAGGAAAGATGAGAGAGGCTCAGGAAGAGGTAAGAAAAGACACAAGAGACCAGAGAAGG
GAGAAGAATTAGAGAGGGAGGCAGAGGACCGCTGTCTCTACAGACATAGCTGGTAGAGACTGGGAGGAAG
GGATGAACCCTGAGCGCATGAAGGGAAGGAGGTGGCTGGTGGTATATGGAGGATGTAGCTGGGCCAGGGA
AAAGATCCTGCACTAAAAATCTGAAGCTAAAAATAACAGGACACGGGGTGGAGAGGCGAAAGGAGGGCAG
ATTGAGGCAGAGAGACTGAGAGGCCTGGGGATGTGGGCATTCCGGTAGGGCACACAGTTCACTTGTCTTC
TCTTTTTCCAGGAGGCCAAAGATGCTGACCTCAAGAACTCATAATACCCCAGTGGGGACCACCGCATTCA
TAGCCCTGTTACAAGAAGTGGGAGATGTTCCTTTTTGTCCCAGACTGGAAATCCATTACATCCCGAGGCT
CAGGTTCTGTGGTGGTCATCTCTGTGTGGCTTGTTCTGTGGGCCTACCTAAAGTCCTAAGCACAGCTCTC
AAGCAGATCCGAGGCGACTAAGATGCTAGTAGGGGTTGTCTGGAGAGAAGAGCCGAGGAGGTGGGCTGTG
ATGGATCAGTTCAGCTTTCAAATAAAAAGGCGTTTTTATATTCTGTGTCGAGTTCGTGAACCCCTGTGGT
GGGCTTCTCCATCTGTCTGGGTTAGTACCTGCCACTATACTGGAATAA
